Addgene plasmid #185580: miniSOG-GFP
Purpose: for CALI
Depositing lab: Mamiko Yajima. Depositing organization: Brown University. Publication: Light-induced, spatiotemporal control of protein in the developing embryo of the sea urchin. Wavreil FDM, Poon J, Wessel GM, Yajima M. Dev Biol. 2021 Oct;478:13-24. doi: 10.1016/j.ydbio.2021.06.006. Epub 2021 Jun 18. PubMed 34147471.
Backbone
  Vector backbone: PSP64
  Vector type: In vitro transcription (mRNA synthesis)
Growth in bacteria
  Bacterial resistance: Ampicillin, 100 μg/mL
  Growth temperature: 37°C
  Growth strain: DH5alpha
  Copy number: High Copy
Gene/Insert
  Gene/Insert name: miniSOG
  Species: A. thaliana (mustard weed)
  Tag / fusion protein: GFP (C terminal on insert)
  Cloning method: Gibson Cloning
Terms and licenses: Academic/Nonprofit Terms; Industry Terms: Not Available to Industry
How to cite: miniSOG-GFP was a gift from Mamiko Yajima (Addgene plasmid # 185580 ; http://n2t.net/addgene:185580 ; RRID:Addgene_185580)
