[The description below was written by a language model from this plasmid's Addgene catalogue record and pLannotate feature annotations shown in this document.]
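Description:
miniSOG-GFP is an in vitro transcription plasmid built on the pSP64 backbone and intended for synthesising mRNA rather than for direct expression in cells. It is maintained in E. coli as a high-copy plasmid through a ColE1/pUC-type origin and selected with ampicillin via the β-lactamase gene. The annotated lac promoter/operator region and the partial lacI, rop, bom and tetracycline-resistance matches appear to be non-functional backbone remnants.

The transcription unit starts at a bacteriophage SP6 promoter that spans the sequence origin. It runs through the Xenopus β-globin 5′-UTR, which acts as a translational enhancer, and ends in the Xenopus β-globin 3′-UTR, an arrangement commonly used to produce stable, well-translated mRNA for injection into eggs and embryos. The coding region is miniSOG, a small flavin-binding protein derived from Arabidopsis thaliana, followed almost immediately by EGFP as a C-terminal fusion assembled by Gibson cloning. miniSOG generates singlet oxygen when illuminated with blue light, and EGFP allows the fusion to be visualised.

Between EGFP and the 3′-UTR, the feature table also lists partial matches to human ERBIN and to a fibronectin, along with a multiple cloning site fragment, a short capTEV fragment and an S-tag. The catalogue entry does not mention these elements. The record does not show whether they lie in frame with the fusion or are carry-over from a parent construct.

The stated purpose is CALI (chromophore-assisted light inactivation), in which light-triggered reactive oxygen species locally inactivate nearby proteins. The associated publication concerns light-induced spatiotemporal control of protein in developing sea urchin embryos.
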