Features (pLannotate 1.2.2; 20 found; start..end, strand, type, name):
     14..56      +  5'UTR          Xenopus globin 5'-UTR: translational enhancer from the 5'-UTR of the major beta-globin gene of Xenopus laevis
     79..396     +  CDS            miniSOG: miniSOG is a basic (constitutively fluorescent) cyan fluorescent protein published in 2011, derived from Arabidopsis thaliana. It requires the cofactor flavin for fluorescence.
    403..1119    +  CDS            EGFP: EGFP is a basic (constitutively fluorescent) green fluorescent protein published in 1996, derived from Aequorea victoria. It is reported to be a rapidly-maturing weak dimer with moderate acid sensitivity.
   1162..1404    +  CDS            ERBIN (fragment): ERBIN_HUMAN - Also known as ERBB2IP From Homo sapiens (Human).
   1465..1689    +  CDS            FINC_PLEWA (fragment): Experimental evidence at transcript level: Swiss-Prot protein existence level 2. Fibronectins bind cell surfaces and various compounds including collagen, fibrin, heparin, DNA, and actin. Fibronectins are involved in cell adhesion, cell motility, opsonization, wound healing, and maintenance of cell shape. May be involved in osteoblast compaction (By similarity). From Pleurodeles waltl (Iberian ribbed newt).
   1747..1782    +  misc_feature   MCS (fragment): multiple cloning site
   1797..1816    +  CDS            capTEV™ (fragment): composite tag for in vivo biotinylation, TEV protease cleavage, and 6xHis tagging
   1830..1874    +  CDS            S-Tag: affinity and epitope tag derived from pancreatic ribonuclease A
   1919..2044    +  3'UTR          Xenopus globin 3'-UTR: 3'-UTR of the major beta-globin gene of Xenopus laevis
   2167..2183    -  protein_bind   lac operator: The lac repressor binds to the lac operator to inhibit transcription in E. coli. This inhibition can be relieved by adding lactose or isopropyl-β-D-thiogalactopyranoside (IPTG). lac repressor encoded by lacI
   2191..2221    -  promoter       lac promoter: promoter for the E. coli lac operon
   2236..2257    -  protein_bind   CAP binding site: CAP binding activates transcription in the presence of cAMP. E. coli catabolite activator protein
   2270..2362    -  CDS            lacI (fragment): lac repressor; lacI; The lac repressor binds to the lac operator to inhibit transcription in E. coli. This inhibition can be relieved by adding lactose or isopropyl-β-D-thiogalactopyranoside (IPTG).
   2545..3133    -  rep_origin     ori: high-copy-number ColE1/pMB1/pBR322/pUC origin of replication
   3304..4164    -  CDS            AmpR: β-lactamase; bla; confers resistance to ampicillin, carbenicillin, and related antibiotics
   4165..4269    -  promoter       AmpR promoter: bla
   4364..4399    +  CDS            rop (fragment): Rop protein, which maintains plasmids at low copy number; rop
   4501..4549    +  misc_feature   bom (fragment): basis of mobility region from pBR322
   4550..4829    -  CDS            TcR (fragment): tetracycline efflux protein; tet; confers resistance to tetracycline
   5057..2       +  promoter       SP6 promoter (across the origin): promoter for bacteriophage SP6 RNA polymerase
>Addgene plasmid #185580 | miniSOG-GFP | addgene full sequence | sequence record 374654 | Addgene NGS Result
GAATACAAGCTTGCTTGTTCTTTTTGCAGAAGCTCAGAATAAACGCTCAACTTTGGCAGATCTATGCCAT
CGGGGCCCATGGAGAAAAGTTTCGTGATAACTGATCCACGGCTGCCAGACAATCCCATCATCTTCGCATC
CGATGGCTTCCTGGAGCTGACCGAGTATTCCAGAGAGGAGATCCTGGGCCGCAATGGCCGCTTTCTGCAG
GGACCAGAGACAGACCAGGCCACAGTGCAGAAGATTCGCGATGCCATTAGAGATCAGCGCGAGATTACCG
TGCAGCTGATAAACTACACAAAAAGCGGGAAGAAATTCTGGAACCTCCTGCACCTCCAGCCCATGAGGGA
CCAGAAGGGTGAGCTCCAGTATTTCATCGGAGTGCAGCTGGATGGAGGGCCCATGGTGAGCAAGGGCGAG
GAGCTGTTCACCGGGGTGGTGCCCATCCTGGTCGAGCTGGACGGCGACGTAAACGGCCACAAGTTCAGCG
TGTCCGGCGAGGGCGAGGGCGATGCCACCTACGGCAAGCTGACCCTGAAGTTCATCTGCACCACCGGCAA
GCTGCCCGTGCCCTGGCCCACCCTCGTGACCACCCTGACCTACGGCGTGCAGTGCTTCAGCCGCTACCCC
GACCACATGAAGCAGCACGACTTCTTCAAGTCCGCCATGCCCGAAGGCTACGTCCAGGAGCGCACCATCT
TCTTCAAGGACGACGGCAACTACAAGACCCGCGCCGAGGTGAAGTTCGAGGGCGACACCCTGGTGAACCG
CATCGAGCTGAAGGGCATCGACTTCAAGGAGGACGGCAACATCCTGGGGCACAAGCTGGAGTACAACTAC
AACAGCCACAACGTCTATATCATGGCCGACAAGCAGAAGAACGGCATCAAGGTGAACTTCAAGATCCGCC
ACAACATCGAGGACGGCAGCGTGCAGCTCGCCGACCACTACCAGCAGAACACCCCCATCGGCGACGGCCC
CGTGCTGCTGCCCGACAACCACTACCTGAGCACCCAGTCCGCCCTGAGCAAAGACCCCAACGAGAAGCGC
GATCACATGGTCCTGCTGGAGTTCGTGACCGCCGCCGGGATCACTCTCGGCATGGACGAGCTATACAAGT
CCGGAGGGGATCGGTGGAGCTCCACCGGTGGCGGCCGCATGCCAGAACTTGGATTTAGCATATCAGGTGG
TGTCGGGGGTAGAGGAAACCCATTCAGACCTGATGATGATGGTATATTTGTAACAAGGGTACAACCTGAA
GGACCAGCATCAAAATTACTGCAGCCAGGTGATAAAATTATTCAGGCTAATGGCTACAGTTTTATAAATA
TTGAACATGGACAAGCAGTGTCCTTGCTAAAAACTTTCCAGAATACAGTTGAACTCATCATTGTACGAGA
AGTTGGTAACGGTGCAAAACAAGAGATTCGAGTGAGGGTTGAAAAAGACGGTGGTTCTGGAGGCGTTTCT
TCTGTTCCGACCAATCTGGAAGTTGTTGCTGCGACCCCGACTAGCCTGCTGATCAGCTGGGATGCGTATA
GGGAGCTTCCGGTTAGTTATTACCGTATCACGTACGGTGAAACCGGTGGTAACTCCCCGGTTCAGGAATT
CACTGTACCTGGTTCCAAGTCTACTGCTACCATCAGCGGCCTGAAACCGGGTGTCGACTATACCATCACT
GTATACGCACATTACAACTACCATTACTACTCTAGCCCAATCTCGATTAACTACCGTACCTCTAGACTCG
AGCTCAAGCTTCGAATTCTGCAGTCGACGGTAGCGGCCGCTCTAGAGAGAATCTTTATTTTCAGGGCGCC
GCCAAATTCAAAGAAACCGCTGCTGCTAAATTCGAACGCCAGCACATGGACAGCGGAGGTGGAGGTACTA
GTGACTGACTAGGATCTGGTTACCACTAAACCAGCCTCAAGAACACCCGAATGGAGTCTCTAAGCTACAT
AATACCAACTTACACTTTACAAAATGTTGTCCCCCAAAATGTAGCCATTCGTATCTGCTCCTAATAAAAA
GAAAGTTTCTTCACATTCTAAAAAAAAAAAAAAAAAAAAAAAAAAACCCCCCCCCCCCCCCCCTGCAGGT
CGACTCTAGAGGATCCCCGGGCGAGCTCGAATTCGTAATCATGTCATAGCTGTTTCCTGTGTGAAATTGT
TATCCGCTCACAATTCCACACAACATACGAGCCGGAAGCATAAAGTGTAAAGCCTGGGGTGCCTAATGAG
TGAGCTAACTCACATTAATTGCGTTGCGCTCACTGCCCGCTTTCCAGTCGGGAAACCTGTCGTGCCAGCT
GCATTAATGAATCGGCCAACGCGCGGGGAGAGGCGGTTTGCGTATTGGGCGCTCTTCCGCTTCCTCGCTC
ACTGACTCGCTGCGCTCGGTCGTTCGGCTGCGGCGAGCGGTATCAGCTCACTCAAAGGCGGTAATACGGT
TATCCACAGAATCAGGGGATAACGCAGGAAAGAACATGTGAGCAAAAGGCCAGCAAAAGGCCAGGAACCG
TAAAAAGGCCGCGTTGCTGGCGTTTTTCCATAGGCTCCGCCCCCCTGACGAGCATCACAAAAATCGACGC
TCAAGTCAGAGGTGGCGAAACCCGACAGGACTATAAAGATACCAGGCGTTTCCCCCTGGAAGCTCCCTCG
TGCGCTCTCCTGTTCCGACCCTGCCGCTTACCGGATACCTGTCCGCCTTTCTCCCTTCGGGAAGCGTGGC
GCTTTCTCATAGCTCACGCTGTAGGTATCTCAGTTCGGTGTAGGTCGTTCGCTCCAAGCTGGGCTGTGTG
CACGAACCCCCCGTTCAGCCCGACCGCTGCGCCTTATCCGGTAACTATCGTCTTGAGTCCAACCCGGTAA
GACACGACTTATCGCCACTGGCAGCAGCCACTGGTAACAGGATTAGCAGAGCGAGGTATGTAGGCGGTGC
TACAGAGTTCTTGAAGTGGTGGCCTAACTACGGCTACACTAGAAGAACAGTATTTGGTATCTGCGCTCTG
CTGAAGCCAGTTACCTTCGGAAAAAGAGTTGGTAGCTCTTGATCCGGCAAACAAACCACCGCTGGTAGCG
GTGGTTTTTTTGTTTGCAAGCAGCAGATTACGCGCAGAAAAAAAGGATCTCAAGAAGATCCTTTGATCTT
TTCTACGGGGTCTGACGCTCAGTGGAACGAAAACTCACGTTAAGGGATTTTGGTCATGAGATTATCAAAA
AGGATCTTCACCTAGATCCTTTTAAATTAAAAATGAAGTTTTAAATCAATCTAAAGTATATATGAGTAAA
CTTGGTCTGACAGTTACCAATGCTTAATCAGTGAGGCACCTATCTCAGCGATCTGTCTATTTCGTTCATC
CATAGTTGCCTGACTCCCCGTCGTGTAGATAACTACGATACGGGAGGGCTTACCATCTGGCCCCAGTGCT
GCAATGATACCGCGAGACCCACGCTCACCGGCTCCAGATTTATCAGCAATAAACCAGCCAGCCGGAAGGG
CCGAGCGCAGAAGTGGTCCTGCAACTTTATCCGCCTCCATCCAGTCTATTAATTGTTGCCGGGAAGCTAG
AGTAAGTAGTTCGCCAGTTAATAGTTTGCGCAACGTTGTTGCCATTGCTACAGGCATCGTGGTGTCACGC
TCGTCGTTTGGTATGGCTTCATTCAGCTCCGGTTCCCAACGATCAAGGCGAGTTACATGATCCCCCATGT
TGTGCAAAAAAGCGGTTAGCTCCTTCGGTCCTCCGATCGTTGTCAGAAGTAAGTTGGCCGCAGTGTTATC
ACTCATGGTTATGGCAGCACTGCATAATTCTCTTACTGTCATGCCATCCGTAAGATGCTTTTCTGTGACT
GGTGAGTACTCAACCAAGTCATTCTGAGAATAGTGTATGCGGCGACCGAGTTGCTCTTGCCCGGCGTCAA
TACGGGATAATACCGCGCCACATAGCAGAACTTTAAAAGTGCTCATCATTGGAAAACGTTCTTCGGGGCG
AAAACTCTCAAGGATCTTACCGCTGTTGAGATCCAGTTCGATGTAACCCACTCGTGCACCCAACTGATCT
TCAGCATCTTTTACTTTCACCAGCGTTTCTGGGTGAGCAAAAACAGGAAGGCAAAATGCCGCAAAAAAGG
GAATAAGGGCGACACGGAAATGTTGAATACTCATACTCTTCCTTTTTCAATATTATTGAAGCATTTATCA
GGGTTATTGTCTCATGAGCGGATACATATTTGAATGTATTTAGAAAAATAAACAAATAGGGGTTCCGCGC
ACATTTCCCCGAAAAGTGCCACCTGACGTCTAAGAAACCATTATTATCATGACATTAACCTATAAAAATA
GGCGTATCACGAGGCCCTTTCGTCTCGCGCGTTTCGGTGATGACGGTGAAAACCTCTGACACATGCAGCT
CCCGGAGACGGTCACAGCTTGTCTGTAAGCGGATGCCGGGAGCAGACAAGCCCGTCAGGGCGCGTCAGCG
GGTGTTGGCGGGTGTCGGGGCTGGCTTAACTATGCGGCATCAGAGCAGATTGTACTGAGAGTGCACCATT
CGACGCTCTCCCTTATGCGACTCCTGCATTAGGAAGCAGCCCAGTAGTAGGTTGAGGCCGTTGAGCACCG
CCGCCGCAAGGAATGGTGCATGCAAGGAGATGGCGCCCAACAGTCCCCCGGCCACGGGGCCTGCCACCAT
ACCCACGCCGAAACAAGCGCTCATGAGCCCGAAGTGGCGAGCCCGATCTTCCCCATCGGTGATGTCGGCG
ATATAGGCGCCAGCAACCGCACCTGTGGCGCCGGTGATGCCGGCCACGATGCGTCCGGCGTAGAGGATCT
GGCTAGCGATGACCCTGCTGATTGGTTCGCTGACCATTTCCGGGTGCGGGACGGCGTTACCAGAAACTCA
GAAGGTTCGTCCAACCAAACCGACTCTGACGGCAGTTTACGAGAGAGATGATAGGGTCTGCTTCAGTAAG
CCAGATGCTACACAATTAGGCTTGTACATATTGTCGTTAGAACGCGGCTACAATTAATACATAACCTTAT
GTATCATACACATACGATTTAGGTGACACTATA
