>Addgene plasmid #185580 | miniSOG-GFP | depositor partial sequence | sequence record 362082 | miniSOG-GFP sequence 2954 bps
CATTAACCTATAAAAAATAGGCGTATCACGAGGCCCTTTTCGTCTCGCGCGTTTCGGTGATGACGGTGAA
AACNTNTGACACATGCAGCTCCCGGAGACGGTCACAGCTTGTCTGTAAGCGGATGCCGGGAGCAGACAAG
CCCGTCAGGGCGCGTCAGCGGGTGTTGGCGGGTGTCGGGGCTGGCTTAACTATGCGGCATCAGAGCAGAT
TGTACTGAGAGTGCACCATTCGACGCTCTCCCTTATGCGACTCCTGCATTAGGAAGCAGCCCAGTAGTAG
GTTGAGGCCGTTGAGCACCGCCGCCGCAAGGAATGGTGCATGCAAGGAGATGGCGCCCAACAGTCCCCCG
GCCACGGGGCCTGCCACCATACCCACGCCGAAACAAGCGCTCATGAGCCCGAAGTGGCGAGCCCGATCTT
CCCCATCGGTGATGTCGGCGATATAGGCGCCAGCAACCGCACCTGTGGCGCCGGTGATGCCGGCCACGAT
GCGTCCGGCGTAGAGGATCTGGCTAGCGATGACCCTGCTGATTGGTTCGCTGACCATTTCCGGGTGCGGG
ACGGCGTTACCAGAAACTCAGAAGGTTCGTCCAACCAAACCGACTCTGACGGCAGTTTACGAGAGAGATG
ATAGGGTCTGCTTCAGTAAGCCAGATGCTACACAATTAGGCTTGTACATATTGTCGTTAGAACGCGGCTA
CAATTAATACATAACCTTATGTATCATACACATACGATTTAGGTGACACTATAGAATACAAGCTTGCTTG
TTCTTTTTGCAGAAGCTCAGAATAAACGCTCAACTTTGGCAGATCTATGCCATCGGGGCCCATGGAGAAA
AGTTTCGTGATAACTGATCCACGGCTGCCAGACAATCCCATCATCTTCGCATCCGATGGCTTCCTGGAGC
TGACCGAGTATTCCAGAGAGGAGATCCTGGGCCGCAATGGCCGCTTTCTGCAGGGACCAGAGACAGACCA
GGCCACAGTGCAGAAGATTCGCGATGCCATTAGAGATCAGCGCGAGATTACCGTGCAGCTGATAAACTAC
ACAAAAAGCGGGAAGAAATTCTGGAACCTCCTGCACCTCCAGCCCATGAGGGACCAGAAGGGTGAGCTCC
AGTATTTCATCGGAGTGCAGCTGGATGGAGGGCCCATGGTGAGCAAGGGCGAGGAGCTGTTCACCGGGGT
GGTGCCCATCCTGGTCGAGCTGGACGGCGACGTAAACGGCCACAAGTTCAGCGTGTCCGGCGAGGGCGAG
GGCGATGCCACCTACGGCAAGCTGACCCTGAAGTTCATCTGCACCACCGGCAAGCTGCCCGTGCCCTGGC
CCACCCTCGTGACCACCCTGACCTACGGCGTGCAGTGCTTCAGCCGCTACCCCGACCACATGAAGCAGCA
CGACTTCTTCAAGTCCGCCATGCCCGAAGGCTACGTCCAGGAGCGCACCATCTTCTTCAAGGACGACGGC
AACTACAAGACCCGCGCCGAGGTGAAGTTCGAGGGCGACACCCTGGTGAACCGCATCGAGCTGAAGGGCA
TCGACTTCAAGGAGGACGGCAACATCCTGGGGCACAAGCTGGAGTACAACTACAACAGCCACAACGTCTA
TATCATGGCCGACAAGCAGAAGAACGGCATCAAGGTGAACTTCAAGATCCGCCACAACATCGAGGACGGC
AGCGTGCAGCTCGCCGACCACTACCAGCAGAACACCCCCATCGGCGACGGCCCCGTGCTGCTGCCCGACA
ACCACTACCTGAGCACCCAGTCCGCCCTGAGCAAAGACCCCAACGAGAAGCGCGATCACATGGTCCTGCT
GGAGTTCGTGACCGCCGCCGGGATCACTCTCGGCATGGACGAGCTATACAAGTCCGGAGGGGATCGGTGG
AGCTCCACCGGTGGCGGCCGCATGCCAGAACTTGGATTTAGCATATCAGGTGGTGTCGGGGGTAGAGGAA
ACCCATTCAGACCTGATGATGATGGTATATTTGTAACAAGGGTACAACCTGAAGGACCAGCATCAAAATT
ACTGCAGCCAGGTGATAAAATTATTCAGGCTAATGGCTACAGTTTTATAAATATTGAACATGGACAAGCA
GTGTCCTTGCTAAAAACTTTCCAGAATACAGTTGAACTCATCATTGTACGAGAAGTTGGTAACGGTGCAA
AACAAGAGATTCGAGTGAGGGTTGAAAAAGACGGTGGTTCTGGAGGCGTTTCTTCTGTTCCGACCAATCT
GGAAGTTGTTGCTGCGACCCCGACTAGCCTGCTGATCAGCTGGGATGCGTATAGGGAGCTTCCGGTTAGT
TATTACCGTATCACGTACGGTGAAACCGGTGGTAACTCCCCGGTTCAGGAATTCACTGTACCTGGTTCCA
AGTCTACTGCTACCATCAGCGGCCTGAAACCGGGTGTCGACTATACCATCACTGTATACGCACATTACAA
CTACCATTACTACTCTAGCCCAATCTCGATTAACTACCGTACCTCTAGACTCGAGCTCAAGCTTCGAATT
CTGCAGTCGACGGTAGCGGCCGCTCTAGAGAGAATCTTTATTTTCAGGGCGCCGCCAAATTCAAAGAAAC
CGCTGCTGCTAAATTCGAACGCCAGCACATGGACAGCGGAGGTGGAGGTACTAGTGACTGACTAGGATCT
GGTTACCACTAAACCAGCCTCAAGAACACCCGAATGGAGTCTCTAAGCTACATAATACCAACTTACACTT
TACAAAATGTTGTCCCCCAAAATGTAGCCATTCGTATCTGCTCCTAATAAAAAGAAAGTTTCTTCACATT
CTAAAAAAAAAAAAAAAAAAAAAACCCCCCCCCCCCCCCCCCCCCCTGCAGGTCGACTCTAGAGGATCCC
CGGGCGAGCTCGAATTCGTAATCATGTCATAGCTGTTTCCTGTGTGAAATTGTTATCCGCTCACAATTCC
ACACAACATACGAG
